Addgene plasmid #102623: pCMV4a-SIRT2-Flag
Purpose: Expresses full length SIRT2 isoform 1 in mammalian cells
Depositing lab: Hening Lin. Depositing organization: Cornell University. Publication: A SIRT2-Selective Inhibitor Promotes c-Myc Oncoprotein Degradation and Exhibits Broad Anticancer Activity. Jing H, Hu J, He B, Negron Abril YL, Stupinski J, Weiser K, Carbonaro M, Chiang YL, Southard T, Giannakakou P, Weiss RS, Lin H. Cancer Cell. 2016 Mar 14;29(3):297-310. doi: 10.1016/j.ccell.2016.02.007. PubMed 26977881.
Backbone
  Vector backbone: pCMV-Tag-4A
  Backbone size w/o insert (bp): 4319
  Total vector size (bp): 5444
  Vector type: Mammalian Expression
  Selectable markers: Neomycin (select with G418)
Growth in bacteria
  Bacterial resistance: Kanamycin, 50 μg/mL
  Growth temperature: 37°C
  Growth strain: DH5alpha
  Copy number: High Copy
Gene/Insert
  Gene/Insert name: Sirtuin 2 (alt name: Sirtuin 2)
  Species: H. sapiens (human)
  Insert size (bp): 1182
  GenBank ID: NC_000019.10
  Entrez Gene: SIRT2 (a.k.a. SIR2, SIR2L, SIR2L2)
  Promoter: CMV
  Tag / fusion protein: Flag (C terminal on backbone)
  Cloning method: Restriction Enzyme; 5′ cloning site BamHI (not destroyed); 3′ cloning site XhoI (not destroyed)
  Sequencing primers: 5′ T3 promoter; 3′ T7 promoter
Terms and licenses: Academic/Nonprofit Terms; Industry Terms: Not Available to Industry
How to cite: pCMV4a-SIRT2-Flag was a gift from Hening Lin (Addgene plasmid # 102623 ; http://n2t.net/addgene:102623 ; RRID:Addgene_102623)
