[The description below was written by a language model from this plasmid's Addgene catalogue record and pLannotate feature annotations shown in this document.]
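Description:
pCMV4a-SIRT2-Flag is a 5,444 bp mammalian expression plasmid built on the pCMV-Tag-4A backbone and designed to express full-length human sirtuin 2 (SIRT2, isoform 1) with a C-terminal FLAG epitope. The SIRT2 coding sequence, recorded as an insert of about 1.2 kb, was cloned between the BamHI and XhoI sites of the polylinker, both of which remain intact. This places it downstream of the human cytomegalovirus immediate-early enhancer and promoter and in frame with the FLAG tag supplied by the backbone. The automated annotation labels this tag as a fragment of 3xFLAG, but its short length is consistent with a single FLAG epitope. Transcripts are terminated by an SV40 polyadenylation signal. The annotated small t intron, large T antigen and lacZα fragments just upstream of that signal are short remnants of the backbone rather than functional elements. T3 and T7 phage promoters flank the insert and serve as sequencing primer sites.

A high-copy ColE1/pUC-type origin supports propagation in E. coli, and an f1 origin allows single-stranded DNA production. A single NeoR/KanR (Tn5 aminoglycoside phosphotransferase) gene provides selection in both hosts. It is driven by a bacterial bla promoter for kanamycin resistance in bacteria and by the SV40 enhancer/early promoter for G418 selection in mammalian cells, and it ends with an HSV TK polyadenylation signal.

The plasmid suits transient or stable overexpression of FLAG-tagged SIRT2, with the epitope allowing detection or immunoprecipitation using anti-FLAG antibodies. It was deposited alongside work on a SIRT2-selective inhibitor that promotes c-Myc degradation and has anticancer activity.
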