Features (pLannotate 1.2.2; 19 found; start..end, strand, type, name):
     67..370     +  enhancer       CMV enhancer: human cytomegalovirus immediate early enhancer
    371..574     +  promoter       CMV promoter: human cytomegalovirus (CMV) immediate early promoter
    620..638     +  promoter       T3 promoter: promoter for bacteriophage T3 RNA polymerase
    651..679     +  misc_feature   MCS (fragment): pBluescript multiple cloning site
    693..1859    +  CDS            SIRT2: SIR2_HUMAN - Also known as SIR2L, SIR2L2. Experimental evidence at protein level: Swiss-Prot protein existence level 1. [Isoform 5]: Lacks deacetylation activity. From Homo sapiens (Human).
   1869..1892    +  CDS            3xFLAG (fragment): three tandem FLAG® epitope tags
   1946..1964    -  promoter       T7 promoter: promoter for bacteriophage T7 RNA polymerase
   1974..2013    +  CDS            lacZα (fragment): LacZα fragment of β-galactosidase; lacZ fragment
   2023..2078    +  intron         small t intron (fragment): SV40 (simian virus 40) small t antigen intron
   2078..2215    +  CDS            large T antigen (fragment): large T antigen from SV40 (simian virus 40)
   2238..2359    +  polyA_signal   SV40 poly(A) signal: SV40 polyadenylation signal
   2393..2821    -  rep_origin     f1 ori (sequence partly withheld): f1 bacteriophage origin of replication; arrow indicates direction of (+) strand synthesis
   2848..2950    +  promoter       AmpR promoter: bla
   2954..3311    +  promoter       SV40 promoter: SV40 enhancer and early promoter
   3346..4140    +  CDS            NeoR/KanR: aminoglycoside phosphotransferase from Tn5; aph(3')-II (or nptII); confers resistance to neomycin, kanamycin, and G418 (Geneticin®)
   4161..4313    +  CDS            ble (fragment): BLE_KLEPN - Experimental evidence at protein level: Swiss-Prot protein existence level 1. Binding protein with a strong affinity to the bleomycin family of antibiotics. Binds to CL990; an antimitotic-antibiotic compound. From Klebsiella pneumoniae.
   4372..4419    +  polyA_signal   HSV TK poly(A) signal: herpes simplex virus thymidine kinase polyadenylation signal (Cole and Stacy, 1985)
   4510..4526    -  polyA_signal   bGH poly(A) signal (fragment): bovine growth hormone polyadenylation signal
   4748..5336    +  rep_origin     ori: high-copy-number ColE1/pMB1/pBR322/pUC origin of replication
>Addgene plasmid #102623 | pCMV4a-SIRT2-Flag | addgene full sequence | sequence record 197908 | Addgene NGS Result
ATGCATTAGTTATTAATAGTAATCAATTACGGGGTCATTAGTTCATAGCCCATATATGGAGTTCCGCGTT
ACATAACTTACGGTAAATGGCCCGCCTGGCTGACCGCCCAACGACCCCCGCCCATTGACGTCAATAATGA
CGTATGTTCCCATAGTAACGCCAATAGGGACTTTCCATTGACGTCAATGGGTGGAGTATTTACGGTAAAC
TGCCCACTTGGCAGTACATCAAGTGTATCATATGCCAAGTACGCCCCCTATTGACGTCAATGACGGTAAA
TGGCCCGCCTGGCATTATGCCCAGTACATGACCTTATGGGACTTTCCTACTTGGCAGTACATCTACGTAT
TAGTCATCGCTATTACCATGGTGATGCGGTTTTGGCAGTACATCAATGGGCGTGGATAGCGGTTTGACTC
ACGGGGATTTCCAAGTCTCCACCCCATTGACGTCAATGGGAGTTTGTTTTGGCACCAAAATCAACGGGAC
TTTCCAAAATGTCGTAACAACTCCGCCCCATTGACGCAAATGGGCGGTAGGCGTGTACGGTGGGAGGTCT
ATATAAGCAGAGCTGGTTTAGTGAACCGTCAGATCCGCTAGCGATTACGCCAAGCTCGAAATTAACCCTC
ACTAAAGGGAACAAAAGCTGGAGCTCCACCGCGGTGGCGGCCGCTCTAGCCCGGGCGGATCCATGGCAGA
GCCAGACCCCTCTCACCCTCTGGAGACCCAGGCAGGGAAGGTGCAGGAGGCTCAGGACTCAGATTCAGAC
TCTGAGGGAGGAGCCGCTGGTGGAGAAGCAGACATGGACTTCCTGCGGAACTTATTCTCCCAGACGCTCA
GCCTGGGCAGCCAGAAGGAGCGTCTGCTGGACGAGCTGACCTTGGAAGGGGTGGCCCGGTACATGCAGAG
CGAACGCTGTCGCAGAGTCATCTGTTTGGTGGGAGCTGGAATCTCCACATCCGCAGGCATCCCCGACTTT
CGCTCTCCATCCACCGGCCTCTATGACAACCTAGAGAAGTACCATCTTCCCTACCCAGAGGCCATCTTTG
AGATCAGCTATTTCAAGAAACATCCGGAACCCTTCTTCGCCCTCGCCAAGGAACTCTATCCTGGGCAGTT
CAAGCCAACCATCTGTCACTACTTCATGCGCCTGCTGAAGGACAAGGGGCTACTCCTGCGCTGCTACACG
CAGAACATAGATACCCTGGAGCGAATAGCCGGGCTGGAACAGGAGGACTTGGTGGAGGCGCACGGCACCT
TCTACACATCACACTGCGTCAGCGCCAGCTGCCGGCACGAATACCCGCTAAGCTGGATGAAAGAGAAGAT
CTTCTCTGAGGTGACGCCCAAGTGTGAAGACTGTCAGAGCCTGGTGAAGCCTGATATCGTCTTTTTTGGT
GAGAGCCTCCCAGCGCGTTTCTTCTCCTGTATGCAGTCAGACTTCCTGAAGGTGGACCTCCTCCTGGTCA
TGGGTACCTCCTTGCAGGTGCAGCCCTTTGCCTCCCTCATCAGCAAGGCACCCCTCTCCACCCCTCGCCT
GCTCATCAACAAGGAGAAAGCTGGCCAGTCGGACCCTTTCCTGGGGATGATTATGGGCCTCGGAGGAGGC
ATGGACTTTGACTCCAAGAAGGCCTACAGGGACGTGGCCTGGCTGGGTGAATGCGACCAGGGCTGCCTGG
CCCTTGCTGAGCTCCTTGGATGGAAGAAGGAGCTGGAGGACCTTGTCCGGAGGGAGCACGCCAGCATAGA
TGCCCAGTCGGGGGCGGGGGTCCCCAACCCCAGCACTTCAGCTTCCCCCAAGAAGTCCCCGCCACCTGCC
AAGGACGAGGCCAGGACAACAGAGAGGGAGAAACCCCAGGGACTCGAGGATTACAAGGATGACGACGATA
AGTAGGGCCCGGTACCTTAATTAATTAAGGTACCAGGTAAGTGTACCCAATTCGCCCTATAGTGAGTCGT
ATTACAATTCACTCGATCGCCCTTCCCAACAGTTGCGCAGCCTGAATGGCGAATGGAGATCCAATTTTTA
AGTGTATAATGTGTTAAACTACTGATTCTAATTGTTTGTGTATTTTAGATTCACAGTCCCAAGGCTCATT
TCAGGCCCCTCAGTCCTCACAGTCTGTTCATGATCATAATCAGCCATACCACATTTGTAGAGGTTTTACT
TGCTTTAAAAAACCTCCCACACCTCCCCCTGAACCTGAAACATAAAATGAATGCAATTGTTGTTGTTAAC
TTGTTTATTGCAGCTTATAATGGTTACAAATAAAGCAATAGCATCACAAATTTCACAAATAAAGCATTTT
TTTCACTGCATTCTAGTTGTGGTTTGTCCAAACTCATCAATGTATCTTAACGCGTAAATTGTAAGCGTTA
ATATTTTGTTAAAATTCGCGTTAAATTTTTGTTAAATCAGCTCATTTTTTAACCAATAGGCCGAAATCGG
CAAAATCCCTTATAAATCAAAAGAATAGACCGAGATAGGGT
[37 nt withheld, positions 2492-2528]
AAAGAACGTGGACTCCAACGTCAAAGG
[49 nt withheld, positions 2556-2604]
T
[91 nt withheld, positions 2606-2696]
G
[124 nt withheld, positions 2698-2821]
CAGGTGGCACTTTTCGGGGAAATGTGCGCGGAACCCCTATTTGTTTATTTTTCTAAATACATTCAAATAT
GTATCCGCTCATGAGACAATAACCCTGATAAATGCTTCAATAATATTGAAAAAGGAAGAATCCTGAGGCG
GAAAGAACCAGCTGTGGAATGTGTGTCAGTTAGGGTGTGGAAAGTCCCCAGGCTCCCCAGCAGGCAGAAG
TATGCAAAGCATGCATCTCAATTAGTCAGCAACCAGGTGTGGAAAGTCCCCAGGCTCCCCAGCAGGCAGA
AGTATGCAAAGCATGCATCTCAATTAGTCAGCAACCATAGTCCCGCCCCTAACTCCGCCCATCCCGCCCC
TAACTCCGCCCAGTTCCGCCCATTCTCCGCCCCATGGCTGACTAATTTTTTTTATTTATGCAGAGGCCGA
GGCCGCCTCGGCCTCTGAGCTATTCCAGAAGTAGTGAGGAGGCTTTTTTGGAGGCCTAGGCTTTTGCAAA
GATCGATCAAGAGACAGGATGAGGATCGTTTCGCATGATTGAACAAGATGGATTGCACGCAGGTTCTCCG
GCCGCTTGGGTGGAGAGGCTATTCGGCTATGACTGGGCACAACAGACAATCGGCTGCTCTGATGCCGCCG
TGTTCCGGCTGTCAGCGCAGGGGCGCCCGGTTCTTTTTGTCAAGACCGACCTGTCCGGTGCCCTGAATGA
ACTGCAAGACGAGGCAGCGCGGCTATCGTGGCTGGCCACGACGGGCGTTCCTTGCGCAGCTGTGCTCGAC
GTTGTCACTGAAGCGGGAAGGGACTGGCTGCTATTGGGCGAAGTGCCGGGGCAGGATCTCCTGTCATCTC
ACCTTGCTCCTGCCGAGAAAGTATCCATCATGGCTGATGCAATGCGGCGGCTGCATACGCTTGATCCGGC
TACCTGCCCATTCGACCACCAAGCGAAACATCGCATCGAGCGAGCACGTACTCGGATGGAAGCCGGTCTT
GTCGATCAGGATGATCTGGACGAAGAACATCAGGGGCTCGCGCCAGCCGAACTGTTCGCCAGGCTCAAGG
CGAGCATGCCCGACGGCGAGGATCTCGTCGTGACCCATGGCGATGCCTGCTTGCCGAATATCATGGTGGA
AAATGGCCGCTTTTCTGGATTCATCGACTGTGGCCGGCTGGGTGTGGCGGACCGCTATCAGGACATAGCG
TTGGCTACCCGTGATATTGCTGAAGAACTTGGCGGCGAATGGGCTGACCGCTTCCTCGTGCTTTACGGTA
TCGCCGCTCCCGATTCGCAGCGCATCGCCTTCTATCGCCTTCTTGACGAGTTCTTCTGAGCGGGACTCTG
GGGTTCGAAATGACCGACCAAGCGACGCCCAACCTGCCATCACGAGATTTCGATTCCACCGCCGCCTTCT
ATGAAAGGTTGGGCTTCGGAATCGTTTTCCGGGACGCCGGCTGGATGATCCTCCAGCGCGGGGATCTCAT
GCTGGAGTTCTTCGCCCACCCTAGGGGGAGGCTAACTGAAACACGGAAGGAGACAATACCGGAAGGAACC
CGCGCTATGACGGCAATAAAAAGACAGAATAAAACGCACGGTGTTGGGTCGTTTGTTCATAAACGCGGGG
TTCGGTCCCAGGGCTGGCACTCTGTCGATACCCCACCGAGACCCCATTGGGGCCAATACGCCCGCGTTTC
TTCCTTTTCCCCACCCCACCCCCCAAGTTCGGGTGAAGGCCCAGGGCTCGCAGCCAACGTCGGGGCGGCA
GGCCCTGCCATAGCCTCAGGTTACTCATATATACTTTAGATTGATTTAAAACTTCATTTTTAATTTAAAA
GGATCTAGGTGAAGATCCTTTTTGATAATCTCATGACCAAAATCCCTTAACGTGAGTTTTCGTTCCACTG
AGCGTCAGACCCCGTAGAAAAGATCAAAGGATCTTCTTGAGATCCTTTTTTTCTGCGCGTAATCTGCTGC
TTGCAAACAAAAAAACCACCGCTACCAGCGGTGGTTTGTTTGCCGGATCAAGAGCTACCAACTCTTTTTC
CGAAGGTAACTGGCTTCAGCAGAGCGCAGATACCAAATACTGTTCTTCTAGTGTAGCCGTAGTTAGGCCA
CCACTTCAAGAACTCTGTAGCACCGCCTACATACCTCGCTCTGCTAATCCTGTTACCAGTGGCTGCTGCC
AGTGGCGATAAGTCGTGTCTTACCGGGTTGGACTCAAGACGATAGTTACCGGATAAGGCGCAGCGGTCGG
GCTGAACGGGGGGTTCGTGCACACAGCCCAGCTTGGAGCGAACGACCTACACCGAACTGAGATACCTACA
GCGTGAGCTATGAGAAAGCGCCACGCTTCCCGAAGGGAGAAAGGCGGACAGGTATCCGGTAAGCGGCAGG
GTCGGAACAGGAGAGCGCACGAGGGAGCTTCCAGGGGGAAACGCCTGGTATCTTTATAGTCCTGTCGGGT
TTCGCCACCTCTGACTTGAGCGTCGATTTTTGTGATGCTCGTCAGGGGGGCGGAGCCTATGGAAAAACGC
CAGCAACGCGGCCTTTTTACGGTTCCTGGCCTTTTGCTGGCCTTTTGCTCACATGTTCTTTCCTGCGTTA
TCCCCTGATTCTGTGGATAACCGTATTACCGCC
